>Addgene plasmid #111503 | FUS-FusionRed-PixD | depositor full sequence | sequence record 209506 | FUS-FusionRed-PixD sequence 10788 bps
TGGGGCATCAAGCAGCTCCAGGCAAGAATCCTGGCTGTGGAAAGATACCTAAAGGATCAACAGCTCCTGG
GGATTTGGGGTTGCTCTGGAAAACTCATTTGCACCACTGCTGTGCCTTGGAATGCTAGTTGGAGTAATAA
ATCTCTGGAACAGATTTGGAATCACACGACCTGGATGGAGTGGGACAGAGAAATTAACAATTACACAAGC
TTAATACACTCCTTAATTGAAGAATCGCAAAACCAGCAAGAAAAGAATGAACAAGAATTATTGGAATTAG
ATAAATGGGCAAGTTTGTGGAATTGGTTTAACATAACAAATTGGCTGTGGTATATAAAATTATTCATAAT
GATAGTAGGAGGCTTGGTAGGTTTAAGAATAGTTTTTGCTGTACTTTCTATAGTGAATAGAGTTAGGCAG
GGATATTCACCATTATCGTTTCAGACCCACCTCCCAACCCCGAGGGGACCCGACAGGCCCGAAGGAATAG
AAGAAGAAGGTGGAGAGAGAGACAGAGACAGATCCATTCGATTAGTGAACGGATCTCGACGGTCGCCAAA
TGGCAGTATTCATCCACAATTTTAAAAGAAAAGGGGGGATTGGGGGGTACAGTGCAGGGGAAAGAATAGT
AGACATAATAGCAACAGACATACAAACTAAAGAATTACAAAAACAAATTACAAAAATTCAAAATTTTCGG
GTTTATTACAGGGACAGCAGAGATCCAGTTTGGATCGATAAGCTTGATATCGAATTCCTGCAGCCCCGAT
AAAATAAAAGATTTTATTTAGTCTCCAGAAAAAGGGGGGAATGAAAGACCCCACCTGTAGGTTATGGCAA
GCTAGCTGCAGTAACGCCATTATTGCAAGGCATGGAAAAATACCAAACCAAGAATAGAGAAGTTCAGATC
AAGGGCGGGTACATGAAAATAGCTAACGTAGGGCCAAACAGGATATCTGCGGTGAGCAGTTTCGGCCCCG
GCCCGGGGCCAAGAACAGATGGTCACCGCAGTTTCGGCCCCGGCCCGAGGCCAAGAGCAGATGGTCCCCA
GATATGGCCCAACCCTCAGCAGTTTCTTAAGACCCATCAGATGTTTCCAGGCTCCCCCAAGGACCTGAAA
TGACCCTGCGCCTTATTTGAATTAACCAATCAGCCTGCTTCTCGCTTCTGTTCGCGCGCTTCTGCTTCCC
GAGCTCTATAAAAGAGCTCACAACCCCTCACTCGGCGCGCCAGTCCTCCGACAGACTGAGTCGCCCGGGG
GGGATCTGGAGCTCTCGAGAATTCTCACGCGTCAAGTGGAGCAAGGCAGGTGGACAGTGGATCCATGGCC
TCAAACGATTATACCCAACAAGCAACCCAAAGCTATGGGGCCTACCCCACCCAGCCCGGGCAGGGCTATT
CCCAGCAGAGCAGTCAGCCCTACGGACAGCAGAGTTACAGTGGTTATAGCCAGTCCACGGACACTTCAGG
CTATGGCCAGAGCAGCTATTCTTCTTATGGCCAGAGCCAGAACACAGGCTATGGAACTCAGTCAACTCCC
CAGGGATATGGCTCGACTGGCGGCTATGGCAGTAGCCAGAGCTCCCAATCGTCTTACGGGCAGCAGTCCT
CCTATCCTGGCTATGGCCAGCAGCCAGCTCCCAGCAGCACCTCGGGAAGTTACGGTAGCAGTTCTCAGAG
CAGCAGCTATGGGCAGCCCCAGAGTGGGAGCTACAGCCAGCAGCCTAGCTATGGTGGACAGCAGCAAAGC
TATGGACAGCAGCAAAGCTATAATCCCCCTCAGGGCTATGGACAGCAGAACCAGTACAACAGCAGCAGTG
GTGGTGGAGGTGGAGGTGGAGGTGGAGGTAACTATGGCCAAGATCAATCCTCCATGAGTAGTGGTGGTGG
CAGTGGTGGCGGTTATGGCAATCAAGACCAGAGTGGTGGAGGTGGCAGCGGTGGCTATGGACAGCAGGAC
CGTGGAGGTGGAGGAATGGTGAGCGAGCTGATTAAGGAGAACATGCCCATGAAGCTGTACATGGAGGGCA
CCGTGAACAACCACCACTTCAAGTGCACATCCGAGGGCGAAGGCAAGCCCTACGAGGGCACCCAGACCAT
GAGAATCAAGGTCGTCGAGGGCGGCCCTCTCCCCTTCGCCTTCGACATCCTGGCTACCAGCTTCATGTAC
GGCAGCAGAACCTTCATCAAGCACCCTCCGGGCATCCCCGACTTCTTTAAGCAGTCCTTCCCTGAGGGCT
TCACATGGGAGAGAGTCACCACATACGAAGACGGGGGCGTGCTGACCGCTACCCAGGACACCAGCCTCCA
GGACGGCTGCCTCATCTACAACGTCAAGGTTAGAGGGGTGAACTTCCCAGCCAACGGCCCTGTGATGCAG
AAGAAAACACTCGGCTGGGAGGCCTCCACCGAGACGATGTACCCCGCTGACGGCGGCCTGGAAGGCGCAT
GTGACATGGCCCTGAAGCTCGTGGGCGGGGGCCACCTGATCTGCAACCTTGAGACCACATACAGATCCAA
GAAACCCGCTACGAACCTCAAGATGCCCGGCGTCTACAACGTGGACCACAGACTGGAAAGAATCAAGGAG
GCCGACGATGAGACCTACGTCGAGCAGCACGAGGTGGCTGTGGCCAGATACTCTACTGGTGGCGCTGGTG
ATGGAGGTAAAGCGGCCACGCGTATGAGTTTGTACCGTTTGATTTACAGCAGTCAGGGCATTCCCAATTT
ACAACCCCAGGATTTAAAAGATATCTTAGAATCTTCCCAAAGAAATAATCCGGCCAATGGCATTACCGGA
CTGCTCTGCTACAGCAAGCCGGCTTTTCTGCAGGTATTGGAAGGAGAGTGTGAACAGGTTAATGAAACCT
ACCACCGGATTGTGCAAGATGAACGCCACCACAGCCCCCAGATCATTGAGTGTATGCCGATCAGAAGAAG
AAACTTCGAGGTTTGGTCTATGCAAGCGATCACGGTGAATGATTTGTCAACGGAACAGGTTAAGACTTTG
GTATTGAAATATTCCGGCTTCACCACCCTACGGCCCAGTGCCATGGACCCGGAACAATGCCTAAACTTTT
TGCTAGACATTGCCAAGATTTACGAGTTGTCCGATAACTTTTTCCTCGACCTCTAAGCGGCCGCAACTCC
CACCTGCAACATGCGTGACTGACTGAGGCCGCGACTCTAGAGTCGACCTGCAGGCATGCAAGCTTGATAT
CAAGCTTATCGATAATCAACCTCTGGATTACAAAATTTGTGAAAGATTGACTGGTATTCTTAACTATGTT
GCTCCTTTTACGCTATGTGGATACGCTGCTTTAATGCCTTTGTATCATGCTATTGCTTCCCGTATGGCTT
TCATTTTCTCCTCCTTGTATAAATCCTGGTTGCTGTCTCTTTATGAGGAGTTGTGGCCCGTTGTCAGGCA
ACGTGGCGTGGTGTGCACTGTGTTTGCTGACGCAACCCCCACTGGTTGGGGCATTGCCACCACCTGTCAG
CTCCTTTCCGGGACTTTCGCTTTCCCCCTCCCTATTGCCACGGCGGAACTCATCGCCGCCTGCCTTGCCC
GCTGCTGGACAGGGGCTCGGCTGTTGGGCACTGACAATTCCGTGGTGTTGTCGGGGAAATCATCGTCCTT
TCCTTGGCTGCTCGCCTGTGTTGCCACCTGGATTCTGCGCGGGACGTCCTTCTGCTACGTCCCTTCGGCC
CTCAATCCAGCGGACCTTCCTTCCCGCGGCCTGCTGCCGGCTCTGCGGCCTCTTCCGCGTCTTCGCCTTC
GCCCTCAGACGAGTCGGATCTCCCTTTGGGCCGCCTCCCCGCATCGATACCGTCGACCAAGGCAGCTGTA
GATCTTAGCCACTTTTTAAAAGAAAAGGGGGGACTGGAAGGGCTAATTCACTCCCAACGAAGACAAGATC
TGCTTTTTGCTTGTACTGGGTCTCTCTGGTTAGACCAGATCTGAGCCTGGGAGCTCTCTGGCTAACTAGG
GAACCCACTGCTTAAGCCTCAATAAAGCTTGCCTTGAGTGCTTCAAGTAGTGTGTGCCCGTCTGTTGTGT
GACTCTGGTAACTAGAGATCCCTCAGACCCTTTTAGTCAGTGTGGAAAATCTCTAGCAGCATCTAGAATT
AATTCCGTGTATTCTATAGTGTCACCTAAATCGTATGTGTATGATACATAAGGTTATGTATTAATTGTAG
CCGCGTTCTAACGACAATATGTACAAGCCTAATTGTGTAGCATCTGGCTTACTGAAGCAGACCCTATCAT
CTCTCTCGTAAACTGCCGTCAGAGTCGGTTTGGTTGGACGAACCTTCTGAGTTTCTGGTAACGCCGTCCC
GCACCCGGAAATGGTCAGCGAACCAATCAGCAGGGTCATCGCTAGCCAGATCCTCTACGCCGGACGCATC
GTGGCCGGCATCACCGGCGCCACAGGTGCGGTTGCTGGCGCCTATATCGCCGACATCACCGATGGGGAAG
ATCGGGCTCGCCACTTCGGGCTCATGAGCGCTTGTTTCGGCGTGGGTATGGTGGCAGGCCCCGTGGCCGG
GGGACTGTTGGGCGCCATCTCCTTGCATGCACCATTCCTTGCGGCGGCGGTGCTCAACGGCCTCAACCTA
CTACTGGGCTGCTTCCTAATGCAGGAGTCGCATAAGGGAGAGCGTCGAATGGTGCACTCTCAGTACAATC
TAGCTCTGATGCCGCATAGTTAAGCCAGCCCCGACACCCGCCAACACCCGCTGACGCGCCCTGACGGGCT
TGTCTGCTCCCGGCATCCGCTTACAGACAAGCTGTGACCGTCTCCGGGAGCTGCATGTGTCAGAGGTTTT
CACCGTCATCACCGAAACGCGCGAGACGAAAGGGCCTCGTGATACGCCTATTTTTATAGGTTAATGTCAT
GATAATAATGGTTTCTTAGACGTCAGGTGGCACTTTTCGGGGAAATGTGCGCGGAACCCCTATTTGTTTA
TTTTTCTAAATACATTCAAATATGTATCCGCTCATGAGACAATAACCCTGATAAATGCTTCAATAATATT
GAAAAAGGAAGAGTATGAGTATTCAACATTTCCGTGTCGCCCTTATTCCCTTTTTTGCGGCATTTTGCCT
TCCTGTTTTTGCTCACCCAGAAACGCTGGTGAAAGTAAAAGATGCTGAAGATCAGTTGGGTGCACGAGTG
GGTTACATCGAACTGGATCTCAACAGCGGTAAGATCCTTGAGAGTTTTCGCCCCGAAGAACGTTTTCCAA
TGATGAGCACTTTTAAAGTTCTGCTATGTGGCGCGGTATTATCCCGTATTGACGCCGGGCAAGAGCAACT
CGGTCGCCGCATACACTATTCTCAGAATGACTTGGTTGAGTACTCACCAGTCACAGAAAAGCATCTTACG
GATGGCATGACAGTAAGAGAATTATGCAGTGCTGCCATAACCATGAGTGATAACACTGCGGCCAACTTAC
TTCTGACAACGATCGGAGGACCGAAGGAGCTAACCGCTTTTTTGCACAACATGGGGGATCATGTAACTCG
CCTTGATCGTTGGGAACCGGAGCTGAATGAAGCCATACCAAACGACGAGCGTGACACCACGATGCCTGTA
GCAATGGCAACAACGTTGCGCAAACTATTAACTGGCGAACTACTTACTCTAGCTTCCCGGCAACAATTAA
TAGACTGGATGGAGGCGGATAAAGTTGCAGGACCACTTCTGCGCTCGGCCCTTCCGGCTGGCTGGTTTAT
TGCTGATAAATCTGGAGCCGGTGAGCGTGGGTCTCGCGGTATCATTGCAGCACTGGGGCCAGATGGTAAG
CCCTCCCGTATCGTAGTTATCTACACGACGGGGAGTCAGGCAACTATGGATGAACGAAATAGACAGATCG
CTGAGATAGGTGCCTCACTGATTAAGCATTGGTAACTGTCAGACCAAGTTTACTCATATATACTTTAGAT
TGATTTAAAACTTCATTTTTAATTTAAAAGGATCTAGGTGAAGATCCTTTTTGATAATCTCATGACCAAA
ATCCCTTAACGTGAGTTTTCGTTCCACTGAGCGTCAGACCCCGTAGAAAAGATCAAAGGATCTTCTTGAG
ATCCTTTTTTTCTGCGCGTAATCTGCTGCTTGCAAACAAAAAAACCACCGCTACCAGCGGTGGTTTGTTT
GCCGGATCAAGAGCTACCAACTCTTTTTCCGAAGGTAACTGGCTTCAGCAGAGCGCAGATACCAAATACT
GTCCTTCTAGTGTAGCCGTAGTTAGGCCACCACTTCAAGAACTCTGTAGCACCGCCTACATACCTCGCTC
TGCTAATCCTGTTACCAGTGGCTGCTGCCAGTGGCGATAAGTCGTGTCTTACCGGGTTGGACTCAAGACG
ATAGTTACCGGATAAGGCGCAGCGGTCGGGCTGAACGGGGGGTTCGTGCACACAGCCCAGCTTGGAGCGA
ACGACCTACACCGAACTGAGATACCTACAGCGTGAGCTATGAGAAAGCGCCACGCTTCCCGAAGGGAGAA
AGGCGGACAGGTATCCGGTAAGCGGCAGGGTCGGAACAGGAGAGCGCACGAGGGAGCTTCCAGGGGGAAA
CGCCTGGTATCTTTATAGTCCTGTCGGGTTTCGCCACCTCTGACTTGAGCGTCGATTTTTGTGATGCTCG
TCAGGGGGGCGGAGCCTATGGAAAAACGCCAGCAACGCGGCCTTTTTACGGTTCCTGGCCTTTTGCTGGC
CTTTTGCTCACATGTTCTTTCCTGCGTTATCCCCTGATTCTGTGGATAACCGTATTACCGCCTTTGAGTG
AGCTGATACCGCTCGCCGCAGCCGAACGACCGAGCGCAGCGAGTCAGTGAGCGAGGAAGCGGAAGAGCGC
CCAATACGCAAACCGCCTCTCCCCGCGCGTTGGCCGATTCATTAATGCAGCTGTGGAATGTGTGTCAGTT
AGGGTGTGGAAAGTCCCCAGGCTCCCCAGCAGGCAGAAGTATGCAAAGCATGCATCTCAATTAGTCAGCA
ACCAGGTGTGGAAAGTCCCCAGGCTCCCCAGCAGGCAGAAGTATGCAAAGCATGCATCTCAATTAGTCAG
CAACCATAGTCCCGCCCCTAACTCCGCCCATCCCGCCCCTAACTCCGCCCAGTTCCGCCCATTCTCCGCC
CCATGGCTGACTAATTTTTTTTATTTATGCAGAGGCCGAGGCCGCCTCGGCCTCTGAGCTATTCCAGAAG
TAGTGAGGAGGCTTTTTTGGAGGCCTAGGCTTTTGCAAAAAGCTTGGACACAAGACAGGCTTGCGAGATA
TGTTTGAGAATACCACTTTATCCCGCGTCAGGGAGAGGCAGTGCGTAAAAAGACGCGGACTCATGTGAAA
TACTGGTTTTTAGTGCGCCAGATCTCTATAATCTCGCGCAACCTATTTTCCCCTCGAACACTTTTTAAGC
CGTAGATAAACAGGCTGGGACACTTCACATGAGCGAAAAATACATCGTCACCTGGGACATGTTGCAGATC
CATGCACGTAAACTCGCAAGCCGACTGATGCCTTCTGAACAATGGAAAGGCATTATTGCCGTAAGCCGTG
GCGGTCTGTACCGGGTGCGTTACTGGCGCGTGAACTGGGTATTCGTCATGTCGATACCGTTTGTATTTCC
AGCTACGATCACGACAACCAGCGCGAGCTTAAAGTGCTGAAACGCGCAGAAGGCGATGGCGAAGGCTTCA
TCGTTATTGATGACCTGGTGGATACCGGTGGTACTGCGGTTGCGATTCGTGAAATGTATCCAAAAGCGCA
CTTTGTCACCATCTTCGCAAAACCGGCTGGTCGTCCGCTGGTTGATGACTATGTTGTTGATATCCCGCAA
GATACCTGGATTGAACAGCCGTGGGATATGGGCGTCGTATTCGTCCCGCCAATCTCCGGTCGCTAATCTT
TTCAACGCCTGGCACTGCCGGGCGTTGTTCTTTTTAACTTCAGGCGGGTTACAATAGTTTCCAGTAAGTA
TTCTGGAGGCTGCATCCATGACACAGGCAAACCTGAGCGAAACCCTGTTCAAACCCCGCTTTAAACATCC
TGAAACCTCGACGCTAGTCCGCCGCTTTAATCACGGCGCACAACCGCCTGTGCAGTCGGCCCTTGATGGT
AAAACCATCCCTCACTGGTATCGCATGATTAACCGTCTGATGTGGATCTGGCGCGGCATTGACCCACGCG
AAATCCTCGACGTCCAGGCACGTATTGTGATGAGCGATGCCGAACGTACCGACGATGATTTATACGATAC
GGTGATTGGCTACCGTGGCGGCAACTGGATTTATGAGTGGGCCCCGGATCTTTGTGAAGGAACCTTACTT
CTGTGGTGTGACATAATTGGACAAACTACCTACAGAGATTTAAAGCTCTAAGGTAAATATAAAATTTTTA
AGTGTATAATGTGTTAAACTACTGATTCTAATTGTTTGTGTATTTTAGATTCCAACCTATGGAACTGATG
AATGGGAGCAGTGGTGGAATGCCTTTAATGAGGAAAACCTGTTTTGCTCAGAAGAAATGCCATCTAGTGA
TGATGAGGCTACTGCTGACTCTCAACATTCTACTCCTCCAAAAAAGAAGAGAAAGGTAGAAGACCCCAAG
GACTTTCCTTCAGAATTGCTAAGTTTTTTGAGTCATGCTGTGTTTAGTAATAGAACTCTTGCTTGCTTTG
CTATTTACACCACAAAGGAAAAAGCTGCACTGCTATACAAGAAAATTATGGAAAAATATTCTGTAACCTT
TATAAGTAGGCATAACAGTTATAATCATAACATACTGTTTTTTCTTACTCCACACAGGCATAGAGTGTCT
GCTATTAATAACTATGCTCAAAAATTGTGTACCTTTAGCTTTTTAATTTGTAAAGGGGTTAATAAGGAAT
ATTTGATGTATAGTGCCTTGACTAGAGATCATAATCAGCCATACCACATTTGTAGAGGTTTTACTTGCTT
TAAAAAACCTCCCACACCTCCCCCTGAACCTGAAACATAAAATGAATGCAATTGTTGTTGTTAACTTGTT
TATTGCAGCTTATAATGGTTACAAATAAAGCAATAGCATCACAAATTTCACAAATAAAGCATTTTTTTCA
CTGCATTCTAGTTGTGGTTTGTCCAAACTCATCAATGTATCTTATCATGTCTGGATCAACTGGATAACTC
AAGCTAACCAAAATCATCCCAAACTTCCCACCCCATACCCTATTACCACTGCCAATTACCTAGTGGTTTC
ATTTACTCTAAACCTGTGATTCCTCTGAATTATTTTCATTTTAAAGAAATTGTATTTGTTAAATATGTAC
TACAAACTTAGTAGTTGGAAGGGCTAATTCACTCCCAAAGAAGACAAGATATCCTTGATCTGTGGATCTA
CCACACACAAGGCTACTTCCCTGATTAGCAGAACTACACACCAGGGCCAGGGGTCAGATATCCACTGACC
TTTGGATGGTGCTACAAGCTAGTACCAGTTGAGCCAGATAAGGTAGAAGAGGCCAATAAAGGAGAGAACA
CCAGCTTGTTACACCCTGTGAGCCTGCATGGGATGGATGACCCGGAGAGAGAAGTGTTAGAGTGGAGGTT
TGACAGCCGCCTAGCATTTCATCACGTGGCCCGAGAGCTGCATCCGGAGTACTTCAAGAACTGCTGATAT
CGAGCTTGCTACAAGGGACTTTCCGCTGGGGACTTTCCAGGGAGGCGTGGCCTGGGCGGGACTGGGGAGT
GGCGAGCCCTCAGATCCTGCATATAAGCAGCTGCTTTTTGCCTGTACTGGGTCTCTCTGGTTAGACCAGA
TCTGAGCCTGGGAGCTCTCTGGCTAACTAGGGAACCCACTGCTTAAGCCTCAATAAAGCTTGCCTTGAGT
GCTTCAAGTAGTGTGTGCCCGTCTGTTGTGTGACTCTGGTAACTAGAGATCCCTCAGACCCTTTTAGTCA
GTGTGGAAAATCTCTAGCAGTGGCGCCCGAACAGGGACTTGAAAGCGAAAGGGAAACCAGAGGAGCTCTC
TCGACGCAGGACTCGGCTTGCTGAAGCGCGCACGGCAAGAGGCGAGGGGCGGCGACTGGTGAGTACGCCA
AAAATTTTGACTAGCGGAGGCTAGAAGGAGAGAGATGGGTGCGAGAGCGTCAGTATTAAGCGGGGGAGAA
TTAGATCGCGATGGGAAAAAATTCGGTTAAGGCCAGGGGGAAAGAAAAAATATAAATTAAAACATATAGT
ATGGGCAAGCAGGGAGCTAGAACGATTCGCAGTTAATCCTGGCCTGTTAGAAACATCAGAAGGCTGTAGA
CAAATACTGGGACAGCTACAACCATCCCTTCAGACAGGATCAGAAGAACTTAGATCATTATATAATACAG
TAGCAACCCTCTATTGTGTGCATCAAAGGATAGAGATAAAAGACACCAAGGAAGCTTTAGACAAGATAGA
GGAAGAGCAAAACAAAAGTAAGACCACCGCACAGCAAGCGGCCGGTGATCTTCAGACCTGGACGATATAT
ATGAGGGACAATTGGAGAAGTGAATTATATAAATATAAAGTAGTAAAAATTGAACCATTAGGAGTAGCAC
CCACCAAGGCAAAGAGAAGAGTGGTGCAGAGAGAAAAAAGAGCAGTGGGAATAGGAGCTTTGTTCCTTGG
GTTCTTGGGAGCAGCAGGAAGCACTATGGGCGCAGCGTCAATGACGCTGACGGTACAGGCCAGACAATTA
TTGTCTGGTATAGTGCAGCAGCAGAACAATTTGCTGAGGGCTATTGAGGCGCAACAGCATCTGTTGCAAC
TCACAGTC
Features (pLannotate 1.2.2; 33 found; start..end, strand, type, name):
      1..546     +  CDS            env (fragment): ENV_HV1H2 - Experimental evidence at protein level: Swiss-Prot protein existence level 1. [Transmembrane protein gp41]: Acts as a class I viral fusion protein. Under the current model, the protein has at least 3 conformational states: pre-fusion native state, pre-hairpin intermediate state, and post-fusion hairpin state. During fusion of viral and target intracellular membranes, the coiled coil regions (heptad repeats) assume a trimer-of-hairpins structure, positioning the fusion peptide in close proximity to the C-terminal region of the ectodomain. The formation of this structure appears to d
    580..697     +  misc_feature   cPPT/CTS: central polypurine tract and central termination sequence of HIV-1
    734..766     -  misc_feature   MCS (fragment): pBluescript multiple cloning site
    851..1259    +  promoter       SFFV promoter: spleen focus-forming virus long terminal repeat (LTR) promoter
   1325..1924    +  CDS            FUS (fragment): FUS_HUMAN - Also known as TLS. Experimental evidence at protein level: Swiss-Prot protein existence level 1. DNA/RNA-binding protein that plays a role in various cellular processes such as transcription regulation, RNA splicing, RNA transport, DNA repair and damage response (PubMed:27731383). Binds to nascent pre-mRNAs and acts as a molecular mediator between RNA polymerase II and U1 small nuclear ribonucleoprotein thereby coupling transcription and splicing (PubMed:26124092). Binds also its own pre- mRNA and autoregulates its expression; this autoregulation mechanism is mediated by non-sense-
   1976..2671    +  CDS            FusionRed: FusionRed is a basic (constitutively fluorescent) red fluorescent protein published in 2012, derived from Entacmaea quadricolor. It has low acid sensitivity.
   3185..3215    +  misc_feature   MCS (fragment): pUC18/19 multiple cloning site
   3216..3234    +  misc_feature   MCS (fragment): pBluescript multiple cloning site
   3234..3822    +  misc_feature   WPRE: woodchuck hepatitis virus posttranscriptional regulatory element
   3864..3883    +  misc_feature   cPPT/CTS (fragment): central polypurine tract and central termination sequence of HIV-1
   3885..4118    +  LTR            3' LTR (ΔU3): self-inactivating 3' long terminal repeat (LTR) from HIV-1
   4143..4161    -  promoter       SP6 promoter: promoter for bacteriophage SP6 RNA polymerase
   4389..4668    +  CDS            TcR (fragment): tetracycline efflux protein; tet; confers resistance to tetracycline
   4669..4718    -  misc_feature   bom (fragment): basis of mobility region from pBR322
   4820..4855    -  CDS            rop (fragment): Rop protein, which maintains plasmids at low copy number; rop
   4950..5054    +  promoter       AmpR promoter: bla
   5055..5915    +  CDS            AmpR: β-lactamase; bla; confers resistance to ampicillin, carbenicillin, and related antibiotics
   6086..6674    +  rep_origin     ori: high-copy-number ColE1/pMB1/pBR322/pUC origin of replication
   6857..6913    +  CDS            lacI (fragment): lac repressor; lacI; The lac repressor binds to the lac operator to inhibit transcription in E. coli. This inhibition can be relieved by adding lactose or isopropyl-β-D-thiogalactopyranoside (IPTG).
   6920..7249    +  promoter       SV40 promoter: SV40 enhancer and early promoter
   7449..7568    +  CDS            gpt (fragment): XGPT_ECOLI - Also known as gpp, gxu. Experimental evidence at protein level: Swiss-Prot protein existence level 1. Purine salvage pathway enzyme that catalyzes the transfer of the ribosyl-5-phosphate group from 5-phospho-alpha-D-ribose 1- diphosphate (PRPP) to the N9 position of the 6-oxopurines guanine and xanthine to form the corresponding ribonucleotides GMP (guanosine 5'- monophosphate) and XMP (xanthosine 5'-monophosphate), with the release of PPi. To a lesser extent, also acts on hypoxanthine (PubMed:9100006, PubMed:3886014). Does not ribophosphorylate adenine (PubMed:3886014). From Esch
   7568..7903    +  CDS            gpt (fragment): XGPT_ECOLI - Also known as gpp, gxu. Experimental evidence at protein level: Swiss-Prot protein existence level 1. Purine salvage pathway enzyme that catalyzes the transfer of the ribosyl-5-phosphate group from 5-phospho-alpha-D-ribose 1- diphosphate (PRPP) to the N9 position of the 6-oxopurines guanine and xanthine to form the corresponding ribonucleotides GMP (guanosine 5'- monophosphate) and XMP (xanthosine 5'-monophosphate), with the release of PPi. To a lesser extent, also acts on hypoxanthine (PubMed:9100006, PubMed:3886014). Does not ribophosphorylate adenine (PubMed:3886014). From Esch
   7998..8303    +  CDS            frsA (fragment): FRSA_ECOLI - Also known as yafA. Experimental evidence at protein level: Swiss-Prot protein existence level 1. Catalyzes the hydrolysis of esters (PubMed:15808744). Displays esterase activity toward pNP-butyrate (PubMed:15808744). May stimulate mixed-acid fermentation by acting as a fermentation/respiration switch that down-regulates respiration and up- regulates fermentation rates (PubMed:15169777). From Escherichia coli (strain K12).
   8307..8381    +  CDS            small t antigen (fragment): SV40 (simian virus 40) small t antigen
   8383..8448    +  intron         small t intron: SV40 (simian virus 40) small t antigen intron
   8578..8598    +  CDS            SV40 NLS: nuclear localization signal of SV40 (simian virus 40) large T antigen
   8917..9000    +  CDS            large T antigen (fragment): large T antigen from SV40 (simian virus 40)
   9023..9157    +  polyA_signal   SV40 poly(A) signal: SV40 polyadenylation signal
   9325..9654    +  CDS            nef (fragment): NEF_HV1BR - Experimental evidence at protein level: Swiss-Prot protein existence level 1. Extracellular Nef protein targets CD4(+) T-lymphocytes for apoptosis by interacting with CXCR4 surface receptors (PubMed:14990729). From Human immunodeficiency virus type 1 group M subtype B (isolate BRU/LAI) (HIV-1).
   9702..9959    +  LTR            5' LTR (truncated): truncated 5' long terminal repeat (LTR) from HIV-1
  10006..10131   +  misc_feature   HIV-1 Ψ: packaging signal of human immunodeficiency virus type 1
  10115..10453   +  CDS            HIV-1 gag (fragment): gag protein from human immunodeficiency virus 1; gag
  10623..68      +  misc_feature   RRE (across the origin): The Rev response element (RRE) of HIV-1 allows for Rev-dependent mRNA export from the nucleus to the cytoplasm.
