>Addgene plasmid #111503 | FUS-FusionRed-PixD | addgene full sequence | sequence record 212705 | Addgene NGS Result
TGGAAGGGCTAATTCACTCCCAAAGAAGACAAGATATCCTTGATCTGTGGATCTACCACACACAAGGCTA
CTTCCCTGATTAGCAGAACTACACACCAGGGCCAGGGGTCAGATATCCACTGACCTTTGGATGGTGCTAC
AAGCTAGTACCAGTTGAGCCAGATAAGGTAGAAGAGGCCAATAAAGGAGAGAACACCAGCTTGTTACACC
CTGTGAGCCTGCATGGGATGGATGACCCGGAGAGAGAAGTGTTAGAGTGGAGGTTTGACAGCCGCCTAGC
ATTTCATCACGTGGCCCGAGAGCTGCATCCGGAGTACTTCAAGAACTGCTGATATCGAGCTTGCTACAAG
GGACTTTCCGCTGGGGACTTTCCAGGGAGGCGTGGCCTGGGCGGGACTGGGGAGTGGCGAGCCCTCAGAT
CCTGCATATAAGCAGCTGCTTTTTGCCTGTACTGGGTCTCTCTGGTTAGACCAGATCTGAGCCTGGGAGC
TCTCTGGCTAACTAGGGAACCCACTGCTTAAGCCTCAATAAAGCTTGCCTTGAGTGCTTCAAGTAGTGTG
TGCCCGTCTGTTGTGTGACTCTGGTAACTAGAGATCCCTCAGACCCTTTTAGTCAGTGTGGAAAATCTCT
AGCAGTGGCGCCCGAACAGGGACTTGAAAGCGAAAGGGAAACCAGAGGAGCTCTCTCGACGCAGGACTCG
GCTTGCTGAAGCGCGCACGGCAAGAGGCGAGGGGCGGCGACTGGTGAGTACGCCAAAAATTTTGACTAGC
GGAGGCTAGAAGGAGAGAGATGGGTGCGAGAGCGTCAGTATTAAGCGGGGGAGAATTAGATCGCGATGGG
AAAAAATTCGGTTAAGGCCAGGGGGAAAGAAAAAATATAAATTAAAACATATAGTATGGGCAAGCAGGGA
GCTAGAACGATTCGCAGTTAATCCTGGCCTGTTAGAAACATCAGAAGGCTGTAGACAAATACTGGGACAG
CTACAACCATCCCTTCAGACAGGATCAGAAGAACTTAGATCATTATATAATACAGTAGCAACCCTCTATT
GTGTGCATCAAAGGATAGAGATAAAAGACACCAAGGAAGCTTTAGACAAGATAGAGGAAGAGCAAAACAA
AAGTAAGACCACCGCACAGCAAGCGGCCGGCCGCTGATCTTCAGACCTGGAGGAGGAGATATGAGGGACA
ATTGGAGAAGTGAATTATATAAATATAAAGTAGTAAAAATTGAACCATTAGGAGTAGCACCCACCAAGGC
AAAGAGAAGAGTGGTGCAGAGAGAAAAAAGAGCAGTGGGAATAGGAGCTTTGTTCCTTGGGTTCTTGGGA
GCAGCAGGAAGCACTATGGGCGCAGCGTCAATGACGCTGACGGTACAGGCCAGACAATTATTGTCTGGTA
TAGTGCAGCAGCAGAACAATTTGCTGAGGGCTATTGAGGCGCAACAGCATCTGTTGCAACTCACAGTCTG
GGGCATCAAGCAGCTCCAGGCAAGAATCCTGGCTGTGGAAAGATACCTAAAGGATCAACAGCTCCTGGGG
ATTTGGGGTTGCTCTGGAAAACTCATTTGCACCACTGCTGTGCCTTGGAATGCTAGTTGGAGTAATAAAT
CTCTGGAACAGATTTGGAATCACACGACCTGGATGGAGTGGGACAGAGAAATTAACAATTACACAAGCTT
AATACACTCCTTAATTGAAGAATCGCAAAACCAGCAAGAAAAGAATGAACAAGAATTATTGGAATTAGAT
AAATGGGCAAGTTTGTGGAATTGGTTTAACATAACAAATTGGCTGTGGTATATAAAATTATTCATAATGA
TAGTAGGAGGCTTGGTAGGTTTAAGAATAGTTTTTGCTGTACTTTCTATAGTGAATAGAGTTAGGCAGGG
ATATTCACCATTATCGTTTCAGACCCACCTCCCAACCCCGAGGGGACCCGACAGGCCCGAAGGAATAGAA
GAAGAAGGTGGAGAGAGAGACAGAGACAGATCCATTCGATTAGTGAACGGATCTCGACGGTATCGCCAAA
TGGCAGTATTCATCCACAATTTTAAAAGAAAAGGGGGGATTGGGGGGTACAGTGCAGGGGAAAGAATAGT
AGACATAATAGCAACAGACATACAAACTAAAGAATTACAAAAACAAATTACAAAAATTCAAAATTTTCGG
GTTTATTACAGGGACAGCAGAGATCCAGTTTGGATCGATAAGCTTGATATCGAATTCCTGCAGCCCCGAT
AAAATAAAAGATTTTATTTAGTCTCCAGAAAAAGGGGGGAATGAAAGACCCCACCTGTAGGTTTGGCAAG
CTAGCTGCAGTAACGCCATTTTGCAAGGCATGGAAAAATACCAAACCAAGAATAGAGAAGTTCAGATCAA
GGGCGGGTACATGAAAATAGCTAACGTTGGGCCAAACAGGATATCTGCGGTGAGCAGTTTCGGCCCCGGC
CCGGGGCCAAGAACAGATGGTCACCGCAGTTTCGGCCCCGGCCCGAGGCCAAGAACAGATGGTCCCCAGA
TATGGCCCAACCCTCAGCAGTTTCTTAAGACCCATCAGATGTTTCCAGGCTCCCCCAAGGACCTGAAATG
ACCCTGCGCCTTATTTGAATTAACCAATCAGCCTGCTTCTCGCTTCTGTTCGCGCGCTTCTGCTTCCCGA
GCTCTATAAAAGAGCTCACAACCCCTCACTCGGCGCGCCAGTCCTCCGACAGACTGAGTCGCCCGGGGGG
GATCTGGAGCTCTCGAGAATTCTCACGCGTCAAGTGGAGCAAGGCAGGTGGACAGTGGATCCATGGCCTC
AAACGATTATACCCAACAAGCAACCCAAAGCTATGGGGCCTACCCCACCCAGCCCGGGCAGGGCTATTCC
CAGCAGAGCAGTCAGCCCTACGGACAGCAGAGTTACAGTGGTTATAGCCAGTCCACGGACACTTCAGGCT
ATGGCCAGAGCAGCTATTCTTCTTATGGCCAGAGCCAGAACACAGGCTATGGAACTCAGTCAACTCCCCA
GGGATATGGCTCGACTGGCGGCTATGGCAGTAGCCAGAGCTCCCAATCGTCTTACGGGCAGCAGTCCTCC
TATCCTGGCTATGGCCAGCAGCCAGCTCCCAGCAGCACCTCGGGAAGTTACGGTAGCAGTTCTCAGAGCA
GCAGCTATGGGCAGCCCCAGAGTGGGAGCTACAGCCAGCAGCCTAGCTATGGTGGACAGCAGCAAAGCTA
TGGACAGCAGCAAAGCTATAATCCCCCTCAGGGCTATGGACAGCAGAACCAGTACAACAGCAGCAGTGGT
GGTGGAGGTGGAGGTGGAGGTGGAGGTAACTATGGCCAAGATCAATCCTCCATGAGTAGTGGTGGTGGCA
GTGGTGGCGGTTATGGCAATCAAGACCAGAGTGGTGGAGGTGGCAGCGGTGGCTATGGACAGCAGGACCG
TGGAGGTGGAGGAATGGTGAGCGAGCTGATTAAGGAGAACATGCCCATGAAGCTGTACATGGAGGGCACC
GTGAACAACCACCACTTCAAGTGCACATCCGAGGGCGAAGGCAAGCCCTACGAGGGCACCCAGACCATGA
GAATCAAGGTCGTCGAGGGCGGCCCTCTCCCCTTCGCCTTCGACATCCTGGCTACCAGCTTCATGTACGG
CAGCAGAACCTTCATCAAGCACCCTCCGGGCATCCCCGACTTCTTTAAGCAGTCCTTCCCTGAGGGCTTC
ACATGGGAGAGAGTCACCACATACGAAGACGGGGGCGTGCTGACCGCTACCCAGGACACCAGCCTCCAGG
ACGGCTGCCTCATCTACAACGTCAAGGTTAGAGGGGTGAACTTCCCAGCCAACGGCCCTGTGATGCAGAA
GAAAACACTCGGCTGGGAGGCCTCCACCGAGACGATGTACCCCGCTGACGGCGGCCTGGAAGGCGCATGT
GACATGGCCCTGAAGCTCGTGGGCGGGGGCCACCTGATCTGCAACCTTGAGACCACATACAGATCCAAGA
AACCCGCTACGAACCTCAAGATGCCCGGCGTCTACAACGTGGACCACAGACTGGAAAGAATCAAGGAGGC
CGACGATGAGACCTACGTCGAGCAGCACGAGGTGGCTGTGGCCAGATACTCTACTGGTGGCGCTGGTGAT
GGAGGTAAAGCGGCCACGCGTATGAGTTTGTACCGTTTGATTTACAGCAGTCAGGGCATTCCCAATTTAC
AACCCCAGGATTTAAAAGATATCTTAGAATCTTCCCAAAGAAATAATCCGGCCAATGGCATTACCGGACT
GCTCTGCTACAGCAAGCCGGCTTTTCTGCAGGTATTGGAAGGAGAGTGTGAACAGGTTAATGAAACCTAC
CACCGGATTGTGCAAGATGAACGCCACCACAGCCCCCAGATCATTGAGTGTATGCCGATCAGAAGAAGAA
ACTTCGAGGTTTGGTCTATGCAAGCGATCACGGTGAATGATTTGTCAACGGAACAGGTTAAGACTTTGGT
ATTGAAATATTCCGGCTTCACCACCCTACGGCCCAGTGCCATGGACCCGGAACAATGCCTAAACTTTTTG
CTAGACATTGCCAAGATTTACGAGTTGTCCGATAACTTTTTCCTCGACCTCTAAGCGGCCGCAACTCCCA
CCTGCAACATGCGTGACTGACTGAGGCCGCGACTCTAGAGTCGACCTGCAGGCATGCAAGCTTGATATCA
AGCTTATCGATAATCAACCTCTGGATTACAAAATTTGTGAAAGATTGACTGGTATTCTTAACTATGTTGC
TCCTTTTACGCTATGTGGATACGCTGCTTTAATGCCTTTGTATCATGCTATTGCTTCCCGTATGGCTTTC
ATTTTCTCCTCCTTGTATAAATCCTGGTTGCTGTCTCTTTATGAGGAGTTGTGGCCCGTTGTCAGGCAAC
GTGGCGTGGTGTGCACTGTGTTTGCTGACGCAACCCCCACTGGTTGGGGCATTGCCACCACCTGTCAGCT
CCTTTCCGGGACTTTCGCTTTCCCCCTCCCTATTGCCACGGCGGAACTCATCGCCGCCTGCCTTGCCCGC
TGCTGGACAGGGGCTCGGCTGTTGGGCACTGACAATTCCGTGGTGTTGTCGGGGAAATCATCGTCCTTTC
CTTGGCTGCTCGCCTGTGTTGCCACCTGGATTCTGCGCGGGACGTCCTTCTGCTACGTCCCTTCGGCCCT
CAATCCAGCGGACCTTCCTTCCCGCGGCCTGCTGCCGGCTCTGCGGCCTCTTCCGCGTCTTCGCCTTCGC
CCTCAGACGAGTCGGATCTCCCTTTGGGCCGCCTCCCCGCATCGATACCGTCGACCTCGAGGGAATTAAT
TCGAGCTCGGTACCTTTAAGACCAATGACTTACAAGGCAGCTGTAGATCTTAGCCACTTTTTAAAAGAAA
AGGGGGGACTGGAAGGGCTAATTCACTCCCAACGAAGACAAGATCTGCTTTTTGCTTGTACTGGGTCTCT
CTGGTTAGACCAGATCTGAGCCTGGGAGCTCTCTGGCTAACTAGGGAACCCACTGCTTAAGCCTCAATAA
AGCTTGCCTTGAGTGCTTCAAGTAGTGTGTGCCCGTCTGTTGTGTGACTCTGGTAACTAGAGATCCCTCA
GACCCTTTTAGTCAGTGTGGAAAATCTCTAGCAGCATCTAGAATTAATTCCGTGTATTCTATAGTGTCAC
CTAAATCGTATGTGTATGATACATAAGGTTATGTATTAATTGTAGCCGCGTTCTAACGACAATATGTACA
AGCCTAATTGTGTAGCATCTGGCTTACTGAAGCAGACCCTATCATCTCTCTCGTAAACTGCCGTCAGAGT
CGGTTTGGTTGGACGAACCTTCTGAGTTTCTGGTAACGCCGTCCCGCACCCGGAAATGGTCAGCGAACCA
ATCAGCAGGGTCATCGCTAGCCAGATCCTCTACGCCGGACGCATCGTGGCCGGCATCACCGGCGCCACAG
GTGCGGTTGCTGGCGCCTATATCGCCGACATCACCGATGGGGAAGATCGGGCTCGCCACTTCGGGCTCAT
GAGCGCTTGTTTCGGCGTGGGTATGGTGGCAGGCCCCGTGGCCGGGGGACTGTTGGGCGCCATCTCCTTG
CATGCACCATTCCTTGCGGCGGCGGTGCTCAACGGCCTCAACCTACTACTGGGCTGCTTCCTAATGCAGG
AGTCGCATAAGGGAGAGCGTCGAATGGTGCACTCTCAGTACAATCTGCTCTGATGCCGCATAGTTAAGCC
AGCCCCGACACCCGCCAACACCCGCTGACGCGCCCTGACGGGCTTGTCTGCTCCCGGCATCCGCTTACAG
ACAAGCTGTGACCGTCTCCGGGAGCTGCATGTGTCAGAGGTTTTCACCGTCATCACCGAAACGCGCGAGA
CGAAAGGGCCTCGTGATACGCCTATTTTTATAGGTTAATGTCATGATAATAATGGTTTCTTAGACGTCAG
GTGGCACTTTTCGGGGAAATGTGCGCGGAACCCCTATTTGTTTATTTTTCTAAATACATTCAAATATGTA
TCCGCTCATGAGACAATAACCCTGATAAATGCTTCAATAATATTGAAAAAGGAAGAGTATGAGTATTCAA
CATTTCCGTGTCGCCCTTATTCCCTTTTTTGCGGCATTTTGCCTTCCTGTTTTTGCTCACCCAGAAACGC
TGGTGAAAGTAAAAGATGCTGAAGATCAGTTGGGTGCACGAGTGGGTTACATCGAACTGGATCTCAACAG
CGGTAAGATCCTTGAGAGTTTTCGCCCCGAAGAACGTTTTCCAATGATGAGCACTTTTAAAGTTCTGCTA
TGTGGCGCGGTATTATCCCGTATTGACGCCGGGCAAGAGCAACTCGGTCGCCGCATACACTATTCTCAGA
ATGACTTGGTTGAGTACTCACCAGTCACAGAAAAGCATCTTACGGATGGCATGACAGTAAGAGAATTATG
CAGTGCTGCCATAACCATGAGTGATAACACTGCGGCCAACTTACTTCTGACAACGATCGGAGGACCGAAG
GAGCTAACCGCTTTTTTGCACAACATGGGGGATCATGTAACTCGCCTTGATCGTTGGGAACCGGAGCTGA
ATGAAGCCATACCAAACGACGAGCGTGACACCACGATGCCTGTAGCAATGGCAACAACGTTGCGCAAACT
ATTAACTGGCGAACTACTTACTCTAGCTTCCCGGCAACAATTAATAGACTGGATGGAGGCGGATAAAGTT
GCAGGACCACTTCTGCGCTCGGCCCTTCCGGCTGGCTGGTTTATTGCTGATAAATCTGGAGCCGGTGAGC
GTGGGTCTCGCGGTATCATTGCAGCACTGGGGCCAGATGGTAAGCCCTCCCGTATCGTAGTTATCTACAC
GACGGGGAGTCAGGCAACTATGGATGAACGAAATAGACAGATCGCTGAGATAGGTGCCTCACTGATTAAG
CATTGGTAACTGTCAGACCAAGTTTACTCATATATACTTTAGATTGATTTAAAACTTCATTTTTAATTTA
AAAGGATCTAGGTGAAGATCCTTTTTGATAATCTCATGACCAAAATCCCTTAACGTGAGTTTTCGTTCCA
CTGAGCGTCAGACCCCGTAGAAAAGATCAAAGGATCTTCTTGAGATCCTTTTTTTCTGCGCGTAATCTGC
TGCTTGCAAACAAAAAAACCACCGCTACCAGCGGTGGTTTGTTTGCCGGATCAAGAGCTACCAACTCTTT
TTCCGAAGGTAACTGGCTTCAGCAGAGCGCAGATACCAAATACTGTTCTTCTAGTGTAGCCGTAGTTAGG
CCACCACTTCAAGAACTCTGTAGCACCGCCTACATACCTCGCTCTGCTAATCCTGTTACCAGTGGCTGCT
GCCAGTGGCGATAAGTCGTGTCTTACCGGGTTGGACTCAAGACGATAGTTACCGGATAAGGCGCAGCGGT
CGGGCTGAACGGGGGGTTCGTGCACACAGCCCAGCTTGGAGCGAACGACCTACACCGAACTGAGATACCT
ACAGCGTGAGCTATGAGAAAGCGCCACGCTTCCCGAAGGGAGAAAGGCGGACAGGTATCCGGTAAGCGGC
AGGGTCGGAACAGGAGAGCGCACGAGGGAGCTTCCAGGGGGAAACGCCTGGTATCTTTATAGTCCTGTCG
GGTTTCGCCACCTCTGACTTGAGCGTCGATTTTTGTGATGCTCGTCAGGGGGGCGGAGCCTATGGAAAAA
CGCCAGCAACGCGGCCTTTTTACGGTTCCTGGCCTTTTGCTGGCCTTTTGCTCACATGTTCTTTCCTGCG
TTATCCCCTGATTCTGTGGATAACCGTATTACCGCCTTTGAGTGAGCTGATACCGCTCGCCGCAGCCGAA
CGACCGAGCGCAGCGAGTCAGTGAGCGAGGAAGCGGAAGAGCGCCCAATACGCAAACCGCCTCTCCCCGC
GCGTTGGCCGATTCATTAATGCAGCTGTGGAATGTGTGTCAGTTAGGGTGTGGAAAGTCCCCAGGCTCCC
CAGCAGGCAGAAGTATGCAAAGCATGCATCTCAATTAGTCAGCAACCAGGTGTGGAAAGTCCCCAGGCTC
CCCAGCAGGCAGAAGTATGCAAAGCATGCATCTCAATTAGTCAGCAACCATAGTCCCGCCCCTAACTCCG
CCCATCCCGCCCCTAACTCCGCCCAGTTCCGCCCATTCTCCGCCCCATGGCTGACTAATTTTTTTTATTT
ATGCAGAGGCCGAGGCCGCCTCGGCCTCTGAGCTATTCCAGAAGTAGTGAGGAGGCTTTTTTGGAGGCCT
AGGCTTTTGCAAAAAGCTTGGACACAAGACAGGCTTGCGAGATATGTTTGAGAATACCACTTTATCCCGC
GTCAGGGAGAGGCAGTGCGTAAAAAGACGCGGACTCATGTGAAATACTGGTTTTTAGTGCGCCAGATCTC
TATAATCTCGCGCAACCTATTTTCCCCTCGAACACTTTTTAAGCCGTAGATAAACAGGCTGGGACACTTC
ACATGAGCGAAAAATACATCGTCACCTGGGACATGTTGCAGATCCATGCACGTAAACTCGCAAGCCGACT
GATGCCTTCTGAACAATGGAAAGGCATTATTGCCGTAAGCCGTGGCGGTCTGTACCGGGTGCGTTACTGG
CGCGTGAACTGGGTATTCGTCATGTCGATACCGTTTGTATTTCCAGCTACGATCACGACAACCAGCGCGA
GCTTAAAGTGCTGAAACGCGCAGAAGGCGATGGCGAAGGCTTCATCGTTATTGATGACCTGGTGGATACC
GGTGGTACTGCGGTTGCGATTCGTGAAATGTATCCAAAAGCGCACTTTGTCACCATCTTCGCAAAACCGG
CTGGTCGTCCGCTGGTTGATGACTATGTTGTTGATATCCCGCAAGATACCTGGATTGAACAGCCGTGGGA
TATGGGCGTCGTATTCGTCCCGCCAATCTCCGGTCGCTAATCTTTTCAACGCCTGGCACTGCCGGGCGTT
GTTCTTTTTAACTTCAGGCGGGTTACAATAGTTTCCAGTAAGTATTCTGGAGGCTGCATCCATGACACAG
GCAAACCTGAGCGAAACCCTGTTCAAACCCCGCTTTAAACATCCTGAAACCTCGACGCTAGTCCGCCGCT
TTAATCACGGCGCACAACCGCCTGTGCAGTCGGCCCTTGATGGTAAAACCATCCCTCACTGGTATCGCAT
GATTAACCGTCTGATGTGGATCTGGCGCGGCATTGACCCACGCGAAATCCTCGACGTCCAGGCACGTATT
GTGATGAGCGATGCCGAACGTACCGACGATGATTTATACGATACGGTGATTGGCTACCGTGGCGGCAACT
GGATTTATGAGTGGGCCCCGGATCTTTGTGAAGGAACCTTACTTCTGTGGTGTGACATAATTGGACAAAC
TACCTACAGAGATTTAAAGCTCTAAGGTAAATATAAAATTTTTAAGTGTATAATGTGTTAAACTACTGAT
TCTAATTGTTTGTGTATTTTAGATTCCAACCTATGGAACTGATGAATGGGAGCAGTGGTGGAATGCCTTT
AATGAGGAAAACCTGTTTTGCTCAGAAGAAATGCCATCTAGTGATGATGAGGCTACTGCTGACTCTCAAC
ATTCTACTCCTCCAAAAAAGAAGAGAAAGGTAGAAGACCCCAAGGACTTTCCTTCAGAATTGCTAAGTTT
TTTGAGTCATGCTGTGTTTAGTAATAGAACTCTTGCTTGCTTTGCTATTTACACCACAAAGGAAAAAGCT
GCACTGCTATACAAGAAAATTATGGAAAAATATTCTGTAACCTTTATAAGTAGGCATAACAGTTATAATC
ATAACATACTGTTTTTTCTTACTCCACACAGGCATAGAGTGTCTGCTATTAATAACTATGCTCAAAAATT
GTGTACCTTTAGCTTTTTAATTTGTAAAGGGGTTAATAAGGAATATTTGATGTATAGTGCCTTGACTAGA
GATCATAATCAGCCATACCACATTTGTAGAGGTTTTACTTGCTTTAAAAAACCTCCCACACCTCCCCCTG
AACCTGAAACATAAAATGAATGCAATTGTTGTTGTTAACTTGTTTATTGCAGCTTATAATGGTTACAAAT
AAAGCAATAGCATCACAAATTTCACAAATAAAGCATTTTTTTCACTGCATTCTAGTTGTGGTTTGTCCAA
ACTCATCAATGTATCTTATCATGTCTGGATCAACTGGATAACTCAAGCTAACCAAAATCATCCCAAACTT
CCCACCCCATACCCTATTACCACTGCCAATTACCTGTGGTTTCATTTACTCTAAACCTGTGATTCCTCTG
AATTATTTTCATTTTAAAGAAATTGTATTTGTTAAATATGTACTACAAACTTAGTAGT
Features (pLannotate 1.2.2; 34 found; start..end, strand, type, name):
    377..634     +  LTR            5' LTR (truncated): truncated 5' long terminal repeat (LTR) from HIV-1
    681..806     +  misc_feature   HIV-1 Ψ: packaging signal of human immunodeficiency virus type 1
    790..1128    +  CDS            HIV-1 gag (fragment): gag protein from human immunodeficiency virus 1; gag
   1303..1536    +  misc_feature   RRE: The Rev response element (RRE) of HIV-1 allows for Rev-dependent mRNA export from the nucleus to the cytoplasm.
   1913..2013    +  CDS            Rev (fragment): human immunodeficiency virus 1 (HIV-1) Rev protein; rev; enhances nuclear export of unspliced and incompletely spliced viral mRNAs
   2050..2167    +  misc_feature   cPPT/CTS: central polypurine tract and central termination sequence of HIV-1
   2204..2236    -  misc_feature   MCS (fragment): pBluescript multiple cloning site
   2320..2727    +  promoter       SFFV promoter: spleen focus-forming virus long terminal repeat (LTR) promoter
   2793..3392    +  CDS            FUS (fragment): FUS_HUMAN - Also known as TLS. Experimental evidence at protein level: Swiss-Prot protein existence level 1. DNA/RNA-binding protein that plays a role in various cellular processes such as transcription regulation, RNA splicing, RNA transport, DNA repair and damage response (PubMed:27731383). Binds to nascent pre-mRNAs and acts as a molecular mediator between RNA polymerase II and U1 small nuclear ribonucleoprotein thereby coupling transcription and splicing (PubMed:26124092). Binds also its own pre- mRNA and autoregulates its expression; this autoregulation mechanism is mediated by non-sense-
   3444..4139    +  CDS            FusionRed: FusionRed is a basic (constitutively fluorescent) red fluorescent protein published in 2012, derived from Entacmaea quadricolor. It has low acid sensitivity.
   4653..4683    +  misc_feature   MCS (fragment): pUC18/19 multiple cloning site
   4684..4702    +  misc_feature   MCS (fragment): pBluescript multiple cloning site
   4702..5290    +  misc_feature   WPRE: woodchuck hepatitis virus posttranscriptional regulatory element
   5291..5313    +  misc_feature   MCS (fragment): pBluescript multiple cloning site
   5330..5398    +  CDS            nef (fragment): NEF_HV1Z2 - Experimental evidence at protein level: Swiss-Prot protein existence level 1. Extracellular Nef protein targets CD4(+) T-lymphocytes for apoptosis by interacting with CXCR4 surface receptors. From Human immunodeficiency virus type 1 group M subtype D (isolate Z2/CDC-Z34) (HIV-1).
   5400..5633    +  LTR            3' LTR (ΔU3): self-inactivating 3' long terminal repeat (LTR) from HIV-1
   5658..5676    -  promoter       SP6 promoter: promoter for bacteriophage SP6 RNA polymerase
   5904..6183    +  CDS            TcR (fragment): tetracycline efflux protein; tet; confers resistance to tetracycline
   6184..6232    -  misc_feature   bom (fragment): basis of mobility region from pBR322
   6334..6369    -  CDS            rop (fragment): Rop protein, which maintains plasmids at low copy number; rop
   6464..6568    +  promoter       AmpR promoter: bla
   6569..7429    +  CDS            AmpR: β-lactamase; bla; confers resistance to ampicillin, carbenicillin, and related antibiotics
   7600..8188    +  rep_origin     ori: high-copy-number ColE1/pMB1/pBR322/pUC origin of replication
   8371..8427    +  CDS            lacI (fragment): lac repressor; lacI; The lac repressor binds to the lac operator to inhibit transcription in E. coli. This inhibition can be relieved by adding lactose or isopropyl-β-D-thiogalactopyranoside (IPTG).
   8434..8763    +  promoter       SV40 promoter: SV40 enhancer and early promoter
   8963..9082    +  CDS            gpt (fragment): XGPT_ECOLI - Also known as gpp, gxu. Experimental evidence at protein level: Swiss-Prot protein existence level 1. Purine salvage pathway enzyme that catalyzes the transfer of the ribosyl-5-phosphate group from 5-phospho-alpha-D-ribose 1- diphosphate (PRPP) to the N9 position of the 6-oxopurines guanine and xanthine to form the corresponding ribonucleotides GMP (guanosine 5'- monophosphate) and XMP (xanthosine 5'-monophosphate), with the release of PPi. To a lesser extent, also acts on hypoxanthine (PubMed:9100006, PubMed:3886014). Does not ribophosphorylate adenine (PubMed:3886014). From Esch
   9082..9417    +  CDS            gpt (fragment): XGPT_ECOLI - Also known as gpp, gxu. Experimental evidence at protein level: Swiss-Prot protein existence level 1. Purine salvage pathway enzyme that catalyzes the transfer of the ribosyl-5-phosphate group from 5-phospho-alpha-D-ribose 1- diphosphate (PRPP) to the N9 position of the 6-oxopurines guanine and xanthine to form the corresponding ribonucleotides GMP (guanosine 5'- monophosphate) and XMP (xanthosine 5'-monophosphate), with the release of PPi. To a lesser extent, also acts on hypoxanthine (PubMed:9100006, PubMed:3886014). Does not ribophosphorylate adenine (PubMed:3886014). From Esch
   9512..9817    +  CDS            frsA (fragment): FRSA_ECOLI - Also known as yafA. Experimental evidence at protein level: Swiss-Prot protein existence level 1. Catalyzes the hydrolysis of esters (PubMed:15808744). Displays esterase activity toward pNP-butyrate (PubMed:15808744). May stimulate mixed-acid fermentation by acting as a fermentation/respiration switch that down-regulates respiration and up- regulates fermentation rates (PubMed:15169777). From Escherichia coli (strain K12).
   9821..9895    +  CDS            small t antigen (fragment): SV40 (simian virus 40) small t antigen
   9897..9962    +  intron         small t intron: SV40 (simian virus 40) small t antigen intron
  10092..10112   +  CDS            SV40 NLS: nuclear localization signal of SV40 (simian virus 40) large T antigen
  10431..10514   +  CDS            large T antigen (fragment): large T antigen from SV40 (simian virus 40)
  10537..10671   +  polyA_signal   SV40 poly(A) signal: SV40 polyadenylation signal
  10838..329     +  CDS            nef (fragment) (across the origin): NEF_HV1BR - Experimental evidence at protein level: Swiss-Prot protein existence level 1. Extracellular Nef protein targets CD4(+) T-lymphocytes for apoptosis by interacting with CXCR4 surface receptors (PubMed:14990729). From Human immunodeficiency virus type 1 group M subtype B (isolate BRU/LAI) (HIV-1).
