[The description below was written by a language model from this plasmid's Addgene catalogue record and pLannotate feature annotations shown in this document.]
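Description:
FUS-FusionRed-PixD is a lentiviral transfer plasmid built on the pHR backbone, about 10.8 kb in size (the depositor sequence is 10,788 nt and the repository's sequencing result 10,838 nt, with essentially the same feature layout). It is maintained in E. coli through a high-copy ColE1/pUC-type origin and an ampicillin resistance gene. The viral portion carries a truncated HIV-1 5' LTR, the Ψ packaging signal with a gag fragment, the Rev response element, the cPPT/CTS, and a self-inactivating ΔU3 3' LTR, so the region between the LTRs can be packaged into particles when helper functions are supplied in trans and integrated into target cells without reconstituting an active viral promoter. The backbone also retains remnants of older vectors, including an SV40 promoter followed by gpt fragments, SV40 small t intron and poly(A) sequences, and fragments of tetracycline resistance, rop and bom. No dedicated mammalian drug selection cassette is described in the record.

The payload is a single SFFV promoter-driven open reading frame followed by a WPRE, which enhances transcript expression. It encodes a roughly 600 bp fragment of human FUS, then the red fluorescent protein FusionRed, then PixD (slr1694; 447 bp insert), with FUS and FusionRed listed as N-terminal fusions. PixD itself is not annotated in either feature table, but an unannotated gap between FusionRed and the WPRE-proximal cloning site remnants is consistent with its position. The stated purpose is use in the PixELL system, and the associated publication concerns protein phase separation and memory of transient spatial stimuli. The record does not detail the mechanism or the partner constructs required.
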