Addgene plasmid #111503: FUS-FusionRed-PixD
Purpose: For PixELL system
Depositing lab: Jared Toettcher. Depositing organization: Princeton University. Publication: Protein Phase Separation Provides Long-Term Memory of Transient Spatial Stimuli. Dine E, Gil AA, Uribe G, Brangwynne CP, Toettcher JE. Cell Syst. 2018 May 24. pii: S2405-4712(18)30190-X. doi: 10.1016/j.cels.2018.05.002. PubMed 29859829.
Backbone
  Vector backbone: pHR
  Total vector size (bp): 10788
  Vector type: Lentiviral
Growth in bacteria
  Bacterial resistance: Ampicillin, 100 μg/mL
  Growth temperature: 37°C
  Growth strain: NEB Stable
  Copy number: Unknown
Gene/Insert
  Gene/Insert name: PixD
  Insert size (bp): 447
  Entrez Gene: slr1694 (a.k.a. slr1694)
  Promoter: SFFV
  Tag / fusion protein: Fusion Red (N terminal on backbone); FUS (N terminal on backbone)
  Cloning method: Gibson Cloning
  Sequencing primers: 5′ Unknown
Terms and licenses: Academic/Nonprofit Terms; Industry Terms: Not Available to Industry
How to cite: FUS-FusionRed-PixD was a gift from Jared Toettcher (Addgene plasmid # 111503 ; http://n2t.net/addgene:111503 ; RRID:Addgene_111503)
